>Addgene plasmid #172195 | pAAV_hSyn_HA-TALE(NG)-Tet1FL-NLS_2A_EGFP_W3SL | addgene full sequence | sequence record 343564 | Addgene NGS Result
CCTGCAGGCAGCTGCGCGCTCGCTCGCTCACTGAGGCCGCCCGGGCGTCGGGCGACCTTTGGTCGCCCGG
CCTCAGTGAGCGAGCGAGCGCGCAGAGAGGGAGTGGCCAACTCCATCACTAGGGGTTCCTGCGGCCGCAC
GCGTTGTACAGTGTCTAGACTGCAGAGGGCCCTGCGTATGAGTGCAAGTGGGTTTTAGGACCAGGATGAG
GCGGGGTGGGGGTGCCTACCTGACGACCGACCCCGACCCACTGGACAAGCACCCAACCCCCATTCCCCAA
ATTGCGCATCCCCTATCAGAGAGGGGGAGGGGAAACAGGATGCGGCGAGGCGCGTGCGCACTGCCAGCTT
CAGCACCGCGGACAGTGCCTTCGCCCCCGCCTGGCGGCGCGCGCCACCGCCGCCTCAGCACTGAAGGCGC
GCTGACGTCACTCGCCGGTCCCCCGCAAACTCCCCTTCCCGGCCACCTTGGTCGCGTCCGCGCCGCCGCC
GGCCCAGCCGGACCGCACCACGCGAGGCGCGAGATAGGGGGGCACGGGCGCGACCATCTGCGCTGCGGCG
CCGGCGACTCAGCGCTGCCTCAGTCTGCGGTGGGCAGCGGAGGAGTCGTGTCGTGCCTGAGAGCGCAGTC
GAGAAGGATCCGCCACCATGTACCCATACGATGTTCCAGATTACGCTGTAGATTTGAGAACTTTGGGATA
TTCACAGCAGCAGCAGGAAAAGATCAAGCCCAAAGTGAGGTCGACAGTCGCGCAGCATCACGAAGCGCTG
GTGGGTCATGGGTTTACACATGCCCACATCGTAGCCTTGTCGCAGCACCCTGCAGCCCTTGGCACGGTCG
CCGTCAAGTACCAGGACATGATTGCGGCGTTGCCGGAAGCCACACATGAGGCGATCGTCGGTGTGGGGAA
ACAGTGGAGCGGAGCCCGAGCGCTTGAGGCCCTGTTGACGGTCGCGGGAGAGCTGAGAGGGCCTCCCCTT
CAGCTGGACACGGGCCAGTTGCTGAAGATCGCGAAGCGGGGAGGAGTCACGGCGGTCGAGGCGGTGCACG
CGTGGCGCAATGCGCTCACGGGAGCACCCCTCAACCTGACCCCAGAGCAGGTCGTGGCAATTGCGAGCAA
CAACGGGGGAAAGCAGGCACTCGAAACCGTCCAGAGGTTGCTGCCTGTGCTGTGCCAAGCGCACGGACTT
ACGCCAGAGCAGGTCGTGGCAATTGCGAGCCATGACGGGGGAAAGCAGGCACTCGAAACCGTCCAGAGGT
TGCTGCCTGTGCTGTGCCAAGCGCACGGACTAACCCCAGAGCAGGTCGTGGCAATTGCGAGCCATGACGG
GGGAAAGCAGGCACTCGAAACCGTCCAGAGGTTGCTGCCTGTGCTGTGCCAAGCGCACGGGTTGACCCCA
GAGCAGGTCGTGGCAATTGCGAGCCATGACGGGGGAAAGCAGGCACTCGAAACCGTCCAGAGGTTGCTGC
CTGTGCTGTGCCAAGCGCACGGCCTGACCCCAGAGCAGGTCGTGGCAATTGCGAGCCATGACGGGGGAAA
GCAGGCACTCGAAACCGTCCAGAGGTTGCTGCCTGTGCTGTGCCAAGCGCACGGACTGACACCAGAGCAG
GTCGTGGCAATTGCGAGCAACATCGGGGGAAAGCAGGCACTCGAAACCGTCCAGAGGTTGCTGCCTGTGC
TGTGCCAAGCGCACGGACTTACACCCGAACAAGTCGTGGCAATTGCGAGCAACAACGGGGGAAAGCAGGC
ACTCGAAACCGTCCAGAGGTTGCTGCCTGTGCTGTGCCAAGCGCACGGACTTACGCCAGAGCAGGTCGTG
GCAATTGCGAGCCATGACGGGGGAAAGCAGGCACTCGAAACCGTCCAGAGGTTGCTGCCTGTGCTGTGCC
AAGCGCACGGACTAACCCCAGAGCAGGTCGTGGCAATTGCGAGCAACGGAGGGGGAAAGCAGGCACTCGA
AACCGTCCAGAGGTTGCTGCCTGTGCTGTGCCAAGCGCACGGGTTGACCCCAGAGCAGGTCGTGGCAATT
GCGAGCAACATCGGGGGAAAGCAGGCACTCGAAACCGTCCAGAGGTTGCTGCCTGTGCTGTGCCAAGCGC
ACGGCCTGACCCCAGAGCAGGTCGTGGCAATTGCGAGCCATGACGGGGGAAAGCAGGCACTCGAAACCGT
CCAGAGGTTGCTGCCTGTGCTGTGCCAAGCGCACGGACTGACACCAGAGCAGGTCGTGGCAATTGCGAGC
AACATCGGGGGAAAGCAGGCACTCGAAACCGTCCAGAGGTTGCTGCCTGTGCTGTGCCAAGCGCACGGCC
TCACCCCAGAGCAGGTCGTGGCAATTGCGAGCCATGACGGGGGAAAGCAGGCACTCGAAACCGTCCAGAG
GTTGCTGCCTGTGCTGTGCCAAGCGCACGGACTTACGCCAGAGCAGGTCGTGGCAATTGCGAGCAACGGA
GGGGGAAAGCAGGCACTCGAAACCGTCCAGAGGTTGCTGCCTGTGCTGTGCCAAGCGCACGGACTAACCC
CAGAGCAGGTCGTGGCAATTGCGAGCCATGACGGGGGAAAGCAGGCACTCGAAACCGTCCAGAGGTTGCT
GCCTGTGCTGTGCCAAGCGCACGGGTTGACCCCAGAGCAGGTCGTGGCAATTGCGAGCCATGACGGGGGA
AAGCAGGCACTCGAAACCGTCCAGAGGTTGCTGCCTGTGCTGTGCCAAGCGCACGGACTCACGCCTGAGC
AGGTAGTGGCTATTGCATCCAATGGCGGGGGCAGACCCGCACTGGAGTCAATCGTGGCCCAGCTTTCGAG
GCCGGACCCCGCGCTGGCCGCACTCACTAATGATCATCTTGTAGCGCTGGCCTGCCTCGGCGGACGACCC
GCCTTGGATGCGGTGAAGAAGGGGCTCCCGCACGCGCCTGCATTGATTAAGCGGACCAACAGAAGGATTC
CCGAGAGGACATCACATCGAGTGGCAGCTAGCCCCAAGAAGAAGAGAAAGGTGGAGGCCAGCTCTAGAGG
CAGTGGAGAGGGCAGAGGAAGTCTGCTAACATGCGGTGACGTCGAGGAGAATCCTGGCCCAGTGAGCAAG
GGCGAGGAGCTGTTCACCGGGGTGGTGCCCATCCTGGTCGAGCTGGACGGCGACGTAAACGGCCACAAGT
TCAGCGTGTCCGGCGAGGGCGAGGGCGATGCCACCTACGGCAAGCTGACCCTGAAGTTCATCTGCACCAC
CGGCAAGCTGCCCGTGCCCTGGCCCACCCTCGTGACCACCCTGACCTACGGCGTGCAGTGCTTCAGCCGC
TACCCCGACCACATGAAGCAGCACGACTTCTTCAAGTCCGCCATGCCCGAAGGCTACGTCCAGGAGCGCA
CCATCTTCTTCAAGGACGACGGCAACTACAAGACCCGCGCCGAGGTGAAGTTCGAGGGCGACACCCTGGT
GAACCGCATCGAGCTGAAGGGCATCGACTTCAAGGAGGACGGCAACATCCTGGGGCACAAGCTGGAGTAC
AACTACAACAGCCACAACGTCTATATCATGGCCGACAAGCAGAAGAACGGCATCAAGGTGAACTTCAAGA
TCCGCCACAACATCGAGGACGGCAGCGTGCAGCTCGCCGACCACTACCAGCAGAACACCCCCATCGGCGA
CGGCCCCGTGCTGCTGCCCGACAACCACTACCTGAGCACCCAGTCCGCCCTGAGCAAAGACCCCAACGAG
AAGCGCGATCACATGGTCCTGCTGGAGTTCGTGACCGCCGCCGGGATCACTCTCGGCATGGACGAGCTGT
ACAAGTAAAATCAACCTCTGGATTACAAAATTTGTGAAAGATTGACTGGTATTCTTAACTATGTTGCTCC
TTTTACGCTATGTGGATACGCTGCTTTAATGCCTTTGTATCATGCTATTGCTTCCCGTATGGCTTTCATT
TTCTCCTCCTTGTATAAATCCTGGTTAGTTCTTGCCACGGCGGAACTCATCGCCGCCTGCCTTGCCCGCT
GCTGGACAGGGGCTCGGCTGTTGGGCACTGACAATTCCGTGGTGTTTATTTGTGAAATTTGTGATGCTAT
TGCTTTATTTGTAACCATCTAGCTTTATTTGTGAAATTTGTGATGCTATTGCTTTATTTGTAACCATTAT
AAGCTGCAATAAACAAGTTAACAACAACAATTGCATTCATTTTATGTTTCAGGTTCAGGGGGAGATGTGG
GAGGTTTTTTAAGCGGCCGCAGGAACCCCTAGTGATGGAGTTGGCCACTCCCTCTCTGCGCGCTCGCTCG
CTCACTGAGGCCGGGCGACCAAAGGTCGCCCGACGCCCGGGCTTTGCCCGGGCGGCCTCAGTGAGCGAGC
GAGCGCGCAGCTGCCTGCAGGGGCGCCTGATGCGGTATTTTCTCCTTACGCATCTGTGCGGTATTTCACA
CCGCATA
[95 nt withheld, positions 4418-4512]
T
[46 nt withheld, positions 4514-4559]
C
[141 nt withheld, positions 4561-4701]
CCTTTGACGTTGGAGTCCACGTTCTTT
[37 nt withheld, positions 4729-4765]
ACTCTATCTCGGGCTATTCTTTTGATTTATAAGGGATTTTGCCGATTTCGGTCTATTGGTTAAAAAATGA
GCTGATTTAACAAAAATTTAACGCGAATTTTAACAAAATATTAACGTTTACAATTTTATGGTGCACTCTC
AGTACAATCTGCTCTGATGCCGCATAGTTAAGCCAGCCCCGACACCCGCCAACACCCGCTGACGCGCCCT
GACGGGCTTGTCTGCTCCCGGCATCCGCTTACAGACAAGCTGTGACCGTCTCCGGGAGCTGCATGTGTCA
GAGGTTTTCACCGTCATCACCGAAACGCGCGAGACGAAAGGGCCTCGTGATACGCCTATTTTTATAGGTT
AATGTCATGATAATAATGGTTTCTTAGACGTCAGGTGGCACTTTTCGGGGAAATGTGCGCGGAACCCCTA
TTTGTTTATTTTTCTAAATACATTCAAATATGTATCCGCTCATGAGACAATAACCCTGATAAATGCTTCA
ATAATATTGAAAAAGGAAGAGTATGAGTATTCAACATTTCCGTGTCGCCCTTATTCCCTTTTTTGCGGCA
TTTTGCCTTCCTGTTTTTGCTCACCCAGAAACGCTGGTGAAAGTAAAAGATGCTGAAGATCAGTTGGGTG
CACGAGTGGGTTACATCGAACTGGATCTCAACAGCGGTAAGATCCTTGAGAGTTTTCGCCCCGAAGAACG
TTTTCCAATGATGAGCACTTTTAAAGTTCTGCTATGTGGCGCGGTATTATCCCGTATTGACGCCGGGCAA
GAGCAACTCGGTCGCCGCATACACTATTCTCAGAATGACTTGGTTGAGTACTCACCAGTCACAGAAAAGC
ATCTTACGGATGGCATGACAGTAAGAGAATTATGCAGTGCTGCCATAACCATGAGTGATAACACTGCGGC
CAACTTACTTCTGACAACGATCGGAGGACCGAAGGAGCTAACCGCTTTTTTGCACAACATGGGGGATCAT
GTAACTCGCCTTGATCGTTGGGAACCGGAGCTGAATGAAGCCATACCAAACGACGAGCGTGACACCACGA
TGCCTGTAGCAATGGCAACAACGTTGCGCAAACTATTAACTGGCGAACTACTTACTCTAGCTTCCCGGCA
ACAATTAATAGACTGGATGGAGGCGGATAAAGTTGCAGGACCACTTCTGCGCTCGGCCCTTCCGGCTGGC
TGGTTTATTGCTGATAAATCTGGAGCCGGTGAGCGTGGAAGCCGCGGTATCATTGCAGCACTGGGGCCAG
ATGGTAAGCCCTCCCGTATCGTAGTTATCTACACGACGGGGAGTCAGGCAACTATGGATGAACGAAATAG
ACAGATCGCTGAGATAGGTGCCTCACTGATTAAGCATTGGTAACTGTCAGACCAAGTTTACTCATATATA
CTTTAGATTGATTTAAAACTTCATTTTTAATTTAAAAGGATCTAGGTGAAGATCCTTTTTGATAATCTCA
TGACCAAAATCCCTTAACGTGAGTTTTCGTTCCACTGAGCGTCAGACCCCGTAGAAAAGATCAAAGGATC
TTCTTGAGATCCTTTTTTTCTGCGCGTAATCTGCTGCTTGCAAACAAAAAAACCACCGCTACCAGCGGTG
GTTTGTTTGCCGGATCAAGAGCTACCAACTCTTTTTCCGAAGGTAACTGGCTTCAGCAGAGCGCAGATAC
CAAATACTGTTCTTCTAGTGTAGCCGTAGTTAGGCCACCACTTCAAGAACTCTGTAGCACCGCCTACATA
CCTCGCTCTGCTAATCCTGTTACCAGTGGCTGCTGCCAGTGGCGATAAGTCGTGTCTTACCGGGTTGGAC
TCAAGACGATAGTTACCGGATAAGGCGCAGCGGTCGGGCTGAACGGGGGGTTCGTGCACACAGCCCAGCT
TGGAGCGAACGACCTACACCGAACTGAGATACCTACAGCGTGAGCTATGAGAAAGCGCCACGCTTCCCGA
AGGGAGAAAGGCGGACAGGTATCCGGTAAGCGGCAGGGTCGGAACAGGAGAGCGCACGAGGGAGCTTCCA
GGGGGAAACGCCTGGTATCTTTATAGTCCTGTCGGGTTTCGCCACCTCTGACTTGAGCGTCGATTTTTGT
GATGCTCGTCAGGGGGGCGGAGCCTATGGAAAAACGCCAGCAACGCGGCCTTTTTACGGTTCCTGGCCTT
TTGCTGGCCTTTTGCTCACATGT
Features (pLannotate 1.2.2; 19 found; start..end, strand, type, name):
     12..39      +  repeat_region  AAV2 ITR (fragment): inverted terminal repeat of adeno-associated virus serotype 2 inverted
     68..95      +  repeat_region  AAV2 ITR (fragment): inverted terminal repeat of adeno-associated virus serotype 2 inverted
    181..628     +  promoter       hSyn promoter: human synapsin I promoter; confers neuron-specific expression (Kügler et al., 2003)
    651..667     +  CDS            3xHA (fragment): three tandem HA epitope tags
    666..1187    +  CDS            avrXa10 (fragment): AVX10_XANOO - Experimental evidence at protein level: Swiss-Prot protein existence level 1. Avirulence protein. Induces the hypersensitive response (HR)in rice plants carrying the resistance gene Xa10. Activity depends on the presence of the core repeat domains; replacement with repeat domains from other proteins (AvrBs3 of X.euvesicatoria (AC P14727) or AvrXa7 of this organism) does not elicit the HR. Probably acts as a transcription factor in its host plant (rice) to induce plant resistance or disease. From Xanthomonas oryzae pv. oryzae.
   2778..2966    +  CDS            avrBs3 (fragment): AVRB3_XANEU - Experimental evidence at protein level: Swiss-Prot protein existence level 1. Avirulence protein. Acts as a transcription factor in C.annuum plants. In susceptible plants lacking the Bs3 resistance gene induces expression of a number of genes, including genes homologous to a family of auxin-induced genes, alpha-expansin genes, pectate lyase, anthocyanidin glucoside rhamnosyl transferase and at least one transcription factor, UPA20. Their expression leads to plant hypertrophy in mesophyll cells, probably mainly mediated by UPA20 (PubMed:17962565). In resistant plants induces the h
   3072..3788    +  CDS            EGFP: the original enhanced GFP (Yang et al., 1996) mammalian codon-optimized
   3789..3946    +  misc_feature   WPRE (fragment): woodchuck hepatitis virus posttranscriptional regulatory element
   3952..4036    +  misc_feature   WPRE (fragment): woodchuck hepatitis virus posttranscriptional regulatory element
   4035..4078    -  polyA_signal   SV40 poly(A) signal (fragment): SV40 polyadenylation signal
   4082..4149    -  polyA_signal   SV40 poly(A) signal (fragment): SV40 polyadenylation signal
   4221..4361    +  repeat_region  AAV2 ITR: inverted terminal repeat of adeno-associated virus serotype 2 inverted
   4366..4417    -  misc_feature   bom (fragment): basis of mobility region from pBR322
   4436..4891    +  rep_origin     f1 ori (sequence partly withheld): f1 bacteriophage origin of replication; arrow indicates direction of (+) strand synthesis
   4892..4941    -  misc_feature   bom (fragment): basis of mobility region from pBR322
   5043..5078    -  CDS            rop (fragment): Rop protein, which maintains plasmids at low copy number; rop
   5173..5277    +  promoter       AmpR promoter: bla
   5278..6138    +  CDS            AmpR: β-lactamase; bla; confers resistance to ampicillin, carbenicillin, and related antibiotics
   6309..6897    +  rep_origin     ori: high-copy-number ColE1/pMB1/pBR322/pUC origin of replication
