[The description below was written by a language model from this plasmid's Addgene catalogue record and pLannotate feature annotations shown in this document.]
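Description:
pAAV_hSyn_HA-TALE(NG)-Tet1FL-NLS_2A_EGFP_W3SL is an AAV transfer plasmid of about 7 kb for neuron-restricted expression of a programmable TALE DNA-binding protein in mouse brain or cultured mammalian neurons. It derives from a pAAV_hSyn TALE backbone in which the original WPRE–bGH polyadenylation cassette was swapped by Gibson assembly for the compact W3SL element. W3SL is a shortened WPRE joined to a small SV40 late poly(A) signal, and the swap saves space so the insert stays within AAV packaging limits. In bacteria the plasmid is maintained at high copy through a ColE1/pUC-type origin with ampicillin selection (AmpR), and an f1 origin is also present. AAV2 inverted terminal repeats flank the expression cassette. The 3′ ITR is annotated in full, whereas the 5′ ITR appears only as short fragments in the sequence-derived feature table.

The human synapsin I promoter drives a single open reading frame. It starts with an N-terminal HA epitope, followed by a TALE scaffold detected as Xanthomonas avrXa10- and avrBs3-like N- and C-terminal segments flanking an unannotated central region that presumably holds the repeat array. A nuclear localization signal and a T2A peptide then link it to EGFP, so transduced neurons are marked by separately released fluorescent protein. "Tet1FL" in the name appears to denote the target of the TALE (the full-length Tet1 isoform) rather than a Tet1 coding sequence, which the feature table does not show. The record notes that the transcription regulatory domain has been removed (alternative name Tet1FL-NFD). The construct therefore serves as a sequence-specific, effector-less control for the matching TALE-Tet1FL-SID4X repressor vector, separating the effects of TALE binding alone from those of targeted repression.
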