Addgene plasmid #172195: pAAV_hSyn_HA-TALE(NG)-Tet1FL-NLS_2A_EGFP_W3SL
Purpose: AAV sequence-specific control vector for TALE-Tet1FL-SID4X. Synapsin promoter for neuronal expression. C-terminal, self-cleaving EGFP marker.
Depositing lab: Garrett Kaas. Depositing organization: Vanderbilt University. Publication: Tet1 Isoforms Differentially Regulate Gene Expression, Synaptic Transmission, and Memory in the Mammalian Brain. Greer CB, Wright J, Weiss JD, Lazarenko RM, Moran SP, Zhu J, Chronister KS, Jin AY, Kennedy AJ, Sweatt JD, Kaas GA. J Neurosci. 2021 Jan 27;41(4):578-593. doi: 10.1523/JNEUROSCI.1821-20.2020. Epub 2020 Dec 1. PubMed 33262245.
Backbone
  Vector backbone: pAAV_hSyn_WPRE_bGHpA
  Backbone manufacturer: Zhang Lab
  Backbone size w/o insert (bp): 2884
  Total vector size (bp): 6957
  Modifications to backbone: Replaced the WPRE_bGHpA cassette with the modified W3SL cassette (Choi et al Mol Brain. 2014) to maximize insert size and remain within AAV packaging limits
  Vector type: Mammalian Expression, Mouse Targeting, AAV ; TALE
Growth in bacteria
  Bacterial resistance: Ampicillin, 100 μg/mL
  Growth temperature: 37°C
  Growth strain: NEB Stable
  Copy number: High Copy
Gene/Insert
  Gene/Insert name: HA-TALE(NG)-Tet1FL-NLS_2A_EGFP_W3SL (alt name: Tet1FL-NFD)
  Species: Synthetic
  Insert size (bp): 4073
  Mutation: transcription regulatory domain removed
  Promoter: hSyn human synapsin (mammalian neuronal expression)
  Tag / fusion protein: HA (N terminal on insert); T2A-EGFP (C terminal on insert); NLS
  Cloning method: Gibson Cloning
  Sequencing primers: 5′ hSyn_promoter_seqF 5'-CCTCAGCACTGAAGGC-3'; 3′ W3SL_seqR 5'-CGTATGCGGTGTGAAATAC-3'
Resource information
  A portion of this plasmid was derived from a plasmid made by: The pAAV_hSyn_HA-TALE(NG)-Tet1FL-NLS_2A_EGFP_W3SL backbone vector was generated via Gibson Assembly using PCR fragments amplified from pAAV_CW3SL-EGFP, a gift from Bong-Kiun Kaang (Addgene plasmid # 61463) and pAAV_hSyn_TALEBB(NG)-NLS-VP64_2A_GFP_WPRE_bGHpA, a gift from Feng Zhang (Addgene plasmid # 47447).
Terms and licenses: Academic/Nonprofit Terms; Industry Terms: Not Available to Industry
How to cite: pAAV_hSyn_HA-TALE(NG)-Tet1FL-NLS_2A_EGFP_W3SL was a gift from Garrett Kaas (Addgene plasmid # 172195 ; http://n2t.net/addgene:172195 ; RRID:Addgene_172195)
